Addgene plasmid #131191: pOVC1_X_AtCRY2-PHR
Purpose: Expresses AtCRY2-PHR (Arabidopsis thaliana) preceded by restriction sites
Depositing lab: Harald Janovjak. Depositing organization: Institute of Science and Technology Austria (I.S.T. Austria). Publication: Engineering Strategy and Vector Library for the Rapid Generation of Modular Light-Controlled Protein-Protein Interactions. Tichy AM, Gerrard EJ, Legrand JMD, Hobbs RM, Janovjak H. J Mol Biol. 2019 May 29. pii: S0022-2836(19)30317-1. doi: 10.1016/j.jmb.2019.05.033. PubMed 31150735.
Backbone
  Vector backbone: pcDNA3.1-
  Backbone manufacturer: Invitrogen
  Backbone size w/o insert (bp): 5318
  Vector type: Mammalian Expression
  Selectable markers: Neomycin (select with G418)
Growth in bacteria
  Bacterial resistance: Ampicillin, 100 μg/mL
  Growth temperature: 37°C
  Growth strain: DH5alpha
  Copy number: High Copy
Gene/Insert
  Gene/Insert name: AtCRY2-PHR
  Species: A. thaliana (mustard weed)
  Insert size (bp): 1542
  Promoter: CMV
  Cloning method: Restriction Enzyme; 5′ cloning site XmaI (destroyed during cloning); 3′ cloning site XmaI (destroyed during cloning)
  Sequencing primers: 5′ CMV_F (CGCAAATGGGCGGTAGGCGTG); 3′ pcDNA_R (CAACAGATGGCTGGCAAC)
Terms and licenses: Academic/Nonprofit Terms; Industry Terms: Not Available to Industry
How to cite: pOVC1_X_AtCRY2-PHR was a gift from Harald Janovjak (Addgene plasmid # 131191 ; http://n2t.net/addgene:131191 ; RRID:Addgene_131191)
