[The description below was written by a language model from this plasmid's Addgene catalogue record and pLannotate feature annotations shown in this document.]
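Description:
pOVC1_X_AtCRY2-PHR is a mammalian expression plasmid built on the pcDNA3.1(-) backbone and belongs to a vector library designed for rapid assembly of modular light-controlled protein-protein interactions. It is propagated in E. coli through a high-copy ColE1/pUC-type origin with ampicillin selection from the β-lactamase gene. An f1 origin is also present, which allows single-stranded DNA production. For selection in mammalian cells, an SV40 early promoter drives a neomycin phosphotransferase gene followed by an SV40 polyadenylation signal, conferring G418 resistance. The short annotated fragments of ble, lacI, an HIV-1 LTR and a second SV40 promoter piece look like backbone remnants or incidental similarity hits rather than functional parts.

The payload is the photolyase homology region (PHR) of Arabidopsis thaliana cryptochrome 2, annotated as a partial CRY2 coding sequence. It is placed downstream of the CMV immediate early enhancer and promoter and terminated by the bovine growth hormone polyadenylation signal. A T7 promoter sits between the CMV promoter and the insert. CRY2-PHR is the blue-light-sensing domain widely used in optogenetics because illumination triggers its oligomerisation and its binding to partner proteins such as CIB1. According to the record, the domain is preceded by restriction sites, and the "X" in the name presumably marks this upstream position, where a protein of interest can be cloned to make an N-terminal fusion to the photoreceptor. The individual sites are not listed, and no epitope tags or reporters are annotated. The insert was introduced through XmaI sites that were destroyed during cloning. The plasmid thus serves mainly as a cloning template for making light-responsive fusion proteins to express in mammalian cells.
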