Features (pLannotate 1.2.2; 20 found; start..end, strand, type, name):
     83..462     +  enhancer       CMV enhancer: human cytomegalovirus immediate early enhancer
    463..666     +  promoter       CMV promoter: human cytomegalovirus (CMV) immediate early promoter
    662..695     +  LTR            5' LTR (truncated) (fragment): truncated 5' long terminal repeat (LTR) from HIV-1
    711..729     +  promoter       T7 promoter: promoter for bacteriophage T7 RNA polymerase
    785..2275    +  CDS            CRY2 (fragment): CRY2_ARATH - Also known as PHH1 From Arabidopsis thaliana (Mouse-ear cress).
   2309..2533    +  polyA_signal   bGH poly(A) signal: bovine growth hormone polyadenylation signal
   2537..2558    +  promoter       SV40 promoter (fragment): SV40 enhancer and early promoter
   2579..3007    +  rep_origin     f1 ori (sequence partly withheld): f1 bacteriophage origin of replication; arrow indicates direction of (+) strand synthesis
   3021..3350    +  promoter       SV40 promoter: SV40 enhancer and early promoter
   3417..4208    +  CDS            neo: KKA2_KLEPN - Also known as kan, nptII. Experimental evidence at protein level: Swiss-Prot protein existence level 1. Resistance to kanamycin, neomycin, paromomycin, ribostamycin, butirosin and gentamicin B. From Klebsiella pneumoniae.
   4232..4390    +  CDS            ble (fragment): BLE_KLEPN - Experimental evidence at protein level: Swiss-Prot protein existence level 1. Binding protein with a strong affinity to the bleomycin family of antibiotics. Binds to CL990; an antimitotic-antibiotic compound. From Klebsiella pneumoniae.
   4385..4506    +  polyA_signal   SV40 poly(A) signal: SV40 polyadenylation signal
   4579..4595    -  protein_bind   lac operator: The lac repressor binds to the lac operator to inhibit transcription in E. coli. This inhibition can be relieved by adding lactose or isopropyl-β-D-thiogalactopyranoside (IPTG). lac repressor encoded by lacI
   4603..4633    -  promoter       lac promoter: promoter for the E. coli lac operon
   4648..4669    -  protein_bind   CAP binding site: CAP binding activates transcription in the presence of cAMP. E. coli catabolite activator protein
   4682..4774    -  CDS            lacI (fragment): lac repressor; lacI; The lac repressor binds to the lac operator to inhibit transcription in E. coli. This inhibition can be relieved by adding lactose or isopropyl-β-D-thiogalactopyranoside (IPTG).
   4957..5545    -  rep_origin     ori: high-copy-number ColE1/pMB1/pBR322/pUC origin of replication
   5716..6576    -  CDS            AmpR: β-lactamase; bla; confers resistance to ampicillin, carbenicillin, and related antibiotics
   6577..6681    -  promoter       AmpR promoter: bla
   6740..6792    -  misc_feature   bom (fragment): basis of mobility region from pBR322
>Addgene plasmid #131191 | pOVC1_X_AtCRY2-PHR | addgene full sequence | sequence record 256943 | Addgene NGS Result
TTGACCGACAATTGCATGAAGAATCTGCTTAGGGTTAGGCGTTTTGCGCTGCTTCGCGATGTACGGGCCA
GATATACGCGTTGACATTGATTATTGACTAGTTATTAATAGTAATCAATTACGGGGTCATTAGTTCATAG
CCCATATATGGAGTTCCGCGTTACATAACTTACGGTAAATGGCCCGCCTGGCTGACCGCCCAACGACCCC
CGCCCATTGACGTCAATAATGACGTATGTTCCCATAGTAACGCCAATAGGGACTTTCCATTGACGTCAAT
GGGTGGAGTATTTACGGTAAACTGCCCACTTGGCAGTACATCAAGTGTATCATATGCCAAGTACGCCCCC
TATTGACGTCAATGACGGTAAATGGCCCGCCTGGCATTATGCCCAGTACATGACCTTATGGGACTTTCCT
ACTTGGCAGTACATCTACGTATTAGTCATCGCTATTACCATGGTGATGCGGTTTTGGCAGTACATCAATG
GGCGTGGATAGCGGTTTGACTCACGGGGATTTCCAAGTCTCCACCCCATTGACGTCAATGGGAGTTTGTT
TTGGCACCAAAATCAACGGGACTTTCCAAAATGTCGTAACAACTCCGCCCCATTGACGCAAATGGGCGGT
AGGCGTGTACGGTGGGAGGTCTATATAAGCAGAGCTCTCTGGCTAACTAGAGAACCCACTGCTTACTGGC
TTATCGAAATTAATACGACTCACTATAGGGAGACCCAAGCTGACCATGGCCACCGGTGAATTCTCAGGCT
CTGGATCCCCCGGTAAGATGGACAAGAAAACCATAGTCTGGTTTCGCCGCGATTTGAGGATAGAGGATAA
CCCTGCGTTGGCCGCAGCGGCCCACGAAGGCAGCGTGTTCCCCGTGTTCATATGGTGCCCAGAGGAGGAA
GGCCAGTTCTACCCAGGTCGCGCTAGTCGCTGGTGGATGAAACAGTCTCTCGCACATCTCTCCCAATCTT
TGAAAGCTCTCGGGTCTGACCTTACGCTGATTAAGACCCACAATACTATTAGTGCAATCTTGGACTGCAT
CCGCGTTACCGGCGCGACCAAAGTGGTGTTTAATCATCTGTATGACCCGGTAAGTCTGGTACGCGACCAT
ACAGTTAAGGAGAAGTTGGTTGAAAGGGGAATTTCAGTACAGAGTTATAATGGAGACCTCCTCTACGAAC
CTTGGGAAATATACTGTGAGAAGGGAAAGCCATTTACATCATTTAACTCATACTGGAAAAAGTGTCTTGA
CATGAGCATAGAGTCTGTCATGTTGCCCCCGCCGTGGCGGCTTATGCCCATCACCGCGGCCGCCGAAGCT
ATCTGGGCGTGTAGTATTGAAGAACTTGGCTTGGAGAACGAAGCAGAAAAACCTAGCAATGCACTGTTGA
CGCGCGCCTGGTCCCCTGGGTGGAGTAACGCAGATAAATTGCTTAACGAGTTCATCGAAAAGCAACTTAT
CGACTACGCTAAGAATAGCAAAAAAGTGGTGGGCAATTCAACCTCCCTCCTGTCTCCGTACTTGCATTTC
GGCGAGATTAGCGTGCGGCACGTCTTCCAATGCGCCCGAATGAAACAAATAATCTGGGCGCGGGATAAAA
ACAGTGAGGGTGAAGAAAGCGCAGACTTGTTCCTCCGAGGAATCGGTCTGCGAGAATATAGTCGCTACAT
TTGTTTCAATTTTCCCTTTACGCATGAGCAGAGCCTCCTTAGTCACTTGCGATTCTTTCCTTGGGACGCA
GATGTTGACAAATTTAAAGCATGGCGGCAAGGTAGAACAGGCTACCCATTGGTAGATGCGGGTATGCGAG
AACTCTGGGCCACGGGGTGGATGCATAACCGAATCAGGGTAATAGTAAGTAGTTTCGCAGTTAAGTTTCT
TTTGCTTCCATGGAAGTGGGGGATGAAGTATTTCTGGGACACTTTGCTCGATGCGGATCTTGAATGCGAT
ATATTGGGTTGGCAATATATTTCCGGGTCAATCCCTGACGGCCATGAGCTGGACAGATTGGACAATCCTG
CGCTCCAGGGTGCGAAATACGATCCCGAAGGTGAATACATTAGACAATGGCTTCCAGAACTTGCCAGGTT
GCCCACGGAATGGATTCACCACCCATGGGACGCCCCTCTTACGGTTTTGAAGGCGAGTGGTGTGGAGCTC
GGTACCAATTACGCAAAACCGATTGTTGACATTGATACCGCGCGGGAGTTGCTGGCTAAAGCCATTTCAC
GAACCCGGAAAGCCCAAATCATGATTGGTGCTGCAACCGGGTAAGTTTAAACCGCTGATCAGCCTCGACT
GTGCCTTCTAGTTGCCAGCCATCTGTTGTTTGCCCCTCCCCCGTGCCTTCCTTGACCCTGGAAGGTGCCA
CTCCCACTGTCCTTTCCTAATAAAATGAGGAAATTGCATCGCATTGTCTGAGTAGGTGTCATTCTATTCT
GGGGGGTGGGGTGGGGCAGGACAGCAAGGGGGAGGATTGGGAAGACAATAGCAGGCATGCTGGGGATGCG
GTGGGCTCTATGGCTTCTGAGGCGGAAAGAACCAGCTGGGGCTCTAGGGGGTATCCCC
[124 nt withheld, positions 2579-2702]
C
[91 nt withheld, positions 2704-2794]
A
[49 nt withheld, positions 2796-2844]
CCTTTGACGTTGGAGTCCACGTTCTTT
[37 nt withheld, positions 2872-2908]
ACCCTATCTCGGTCTATTCTTTTGATTTATAAGGGATTTTGCCGATTTCGGCCTATTGGTTAAAAAATGA
GCTGATTTAACAAAAATTTAACGCGAATTAATTCTGTGGAATGTGTGTCAGTTAGGGTGTGGAAAGTCCC
CAGGCTCCCCAGCAGGCAGAAGTATGCAAAGCATGCATCTCAATTAGTCAGCAACCAGGTGTGGAAAGTC
CCCAGGCTCCCCAGCAGGCAGAAGTATGCAAAGCATGCATCTCAATTAGTCAGCAACCATAGTCCCGCCC
CTAACTCCGCCCATCCCGCCCCTAACTCCGCCCAGTTCCGCCCATTCTCCGCCCCATGGCTGACTAATTT
TTTTTATTTATGCAGAGGCCGAGGCCGCCTCTGCCTCTGAGCTATTCCAGAAGTAGTGAGGAGGCTTTTT
TGGAGGCCTAGGCTTTTGCAAAAAGCTCTCGGGAGCTTGTATATCCATTTTCGGATCTGATCAAGAGACA
GGATGAGGATCGTTTCGCATGATTGAACAAGATGGATTGCACGCAGGTTCTCCGGCCGCTTGGGTGGAGA
GGCTATTCGGCTATGACTGGGCACAACAGACAATCGGCTGCTCTGATGCCGCCGTGTTCCGGCTGTCAGC
GCAGGGGCGCCCGGTTCTTTTTGTCAAGACCGACCTGTCCGGTGCCCTGAATGAACTGCAGGACGAGGCA
GCGCGGCTATCGTGGCTGGCCACGACGGGCGTTCCTTGCGCAGCTGTGCTCGACGTTGTCACTGAAGCGG
GAAGGGACTGGCTGCTATTGGGCGAAGTGCCGGGGCAGGATCTCCTGTCATCTCACCTTGCTCCTGCCGA
GAAAGTATCCATCATGGCTGATGCAATGCGGCGGCTGCATACGCTTGATCCGGCTACCTGCCCATTCGAC
CACCAAGCGAAACATCGCATCGAGCGAGCACGTACTCGGATGGAAGCCGGTCTTGTCGATCAGGATGATC
TGGACGAAGAGCATCAGGGGCTCGCGCCAGCCGAACTGTTCGCCAGGCTCAAGGCGCGCATGCCCGACGG
CGAGGATCTCGTCGTGACCCATGGCGATGCCTGCTTGCCGAATATCATGGTGGAAAATGGCCGCTTTTCT
GGATTCATCGACTGTGGCCGGCTGGGTGTGGCGGACCGCTATCAGGACATAGCGTTGGCTACCCGTGATA
TTGCTGAAGAGCTTGGCGGCGAATGGGCTGACCGCTTCCTCGTGCTTTACGGTATCGCCGCTCCCGATTC
GCAGCGCATCGCCTTCTATCGCCTTCTTGACGAGTTCTTCTGAGCGGGACTCTGGGGTTCGAAATGACCG
ACCAAGCGACGCCCAACCTGCCATCACGAGATTTCGATTCCACCGCCGCCTTCTATGAAAGGTTGGGCTT
CGGAATCGTTTTCCGGGACGCCGGCTGGATGATCCTCCAGCGCGGGGATCTCATGCTGGAGTTCTTCGCC
CACCCCAACTTGTTTATTGCAGCTTATAATGGTTACAAATAAAGCAATAGCATCACAAATTTCACAAATA
AAGCATTTTTTTCACTGCATTCTAGTTGTGGTTTGTCCAAACTCATCAATGTATCTTATCATGTCTGTAT
ACCGTCGACCTCTAGCTAGAGCTTGGCGTAATCATGGTCATAGCTGTTTCCTGTGTGAAATTGTTATCCG
CTCACAATTCCACACAACATACGAGCCGGAAGCATAAAGTGTAAAGCCTGGGGTGCCTAATGAGTGAGCT
AACTCACATTAATTGCGTTGCGCTCACTGCCCGCTTTCCAGTCGGGAAACCTGTCGTGCCAGCTGCATTA
ATGAATCGGCCAACGCGCGGGGAGAGGCGGTTTGCGTATTGGGCGCTCTTCCGCTTCCTCGCTCACTGAC
TCGCTGCGCTCGGTCGTTCGGCTGCGGCGAGCGGTATCAGCTCACTCAAAGGCGGTAATACGGTTATCCA
CAGAATCAGGGGATAACGCAGGAAAGAACATGTGAGCAAAAGGCCAGCAAAAGGCCAGGAACCGTAAAAA
GGCCGCGTTGCTGGCGTTTTTCCATAGGCTCCGCCCCCCTGACGAGCATCACAAAAATCGACGCTCAAGT
CAGAGGTGGCGAAACCCGACAGGACTATAAAGATACCAGGCGTTTCCCCCTGGAAGCTCCCTCGTGCGCT
CTCCTGTTCCGACCCTGCCGCTTACCGGATACCTGTCCGCCTTTCTCCCTTCGGGAAGCGTGGCGCTTTC
TCATAGCTCACGCTGTAGGTATCTCAGTTCGGTGTAGGTCGTTCGCTCCAAGCTGGGCTGTGTGCACGAA
CCCCCCGTTCAGCCCGACCGCTGCGCCTTATCCGGTAACTATCGTCTTGAGTCCAACCCGGTAAGACACG
ACTTATCGCCACTGGCAGCAGCCACTGGTAACAGGATTAGCAGAGCGAGGTATGTAGGCGGTGCTACAGA
GTTCTTGAAGTGGTGGCCTAACTACGGCTACACTAGAAGAACAGTATTTGGTATCTGCGCTCTGCTGAAG
CCAGTTACCTTCGGAAAAAGAGTTGGTAGCTCTTGATCCGGCAAACAAACCACCGCTGGTAGCGGTGGTT
TTTTTGTTTGCAAGCAGCAGATTACGCGCAGAAAAAAAGGATCTCAAGAAGATCCTTTGATCTTTTCTAC
GGGGTCTGACGCTCAGTGGAACGAAAACTCACGTTAAGGGATTTTGGTCATGAGATTATCAAAAAGGATC
TTCACCTAGATCCTTTTAAATTAAAAATGAAGTTTTAAATCAATCTAAAGTATATATGAGTAAACTTGGT
CTGACAGTTACCAATGCTTAATCAGTGAGGCACCTATCTCAGCGATCTGTCTATTTCGTTCATCCATAGT
TGCCTGACTCCCCGTCGTGTAGATAACTACGATACGGGAGGGCTTACCATCTGGCCCCAGTGCTGCAATG
ATACCGCGAGACCCACGCTCACCGGCTCCAGATTTATCAGCAATAAACCAGCCAGCCGGAAGGGCCGAGC
GCAGAAGTGGTCCTGCAACTTTATCCGCCTCCATCCAGTCTATTAATTGTTGCCGGGAAGCTAGAGTAAG
TAGTTCGCCAGTTAATAGTTTGCGCAACGTTGTTGCCATTGCTACAGGCATCGTGGTGTCACGCTCGTCG
TTTGGTATGGCTTCATTCAGCTCCGGTTCCCAACGATCAAGGCGAGTTACATGATCCCCCATGTTGTGCA
AAAAAGCGGTTAGCTCCTTCGGTCCTCCGATCGTTGTCAGAAGTAAGTTGGCCGCAGTGTTATCACTCAT
GGTTATGGCAGCACTGCATAATTCTCTTACTGTCATGCCATCCGTAAGATGCTTTTCTGTGACTGGTGAG
TACTCAACCAAGTCATTCTGAGAATAGTGTATGCGGCGACCGAGTTGCTCTTGCCCGGCGTCAATACGGG
ATAATACCGCGCCACATAGCAGAACTTTAAAAGTGCTCATCATTGGAAAACGTTCTTCGGGGCGAAAACT
CTCAAGGATCTTACCGCTGTTGAGATCCAGTTCGATGTAACCCACTCGTGCACCCAACTGATCTTCAGCA
TCTTTTACTTTCACCAGCGTTTCTGGGTGAGCAAAAACAGGAAGGCAAAATGCCGCAAAAAAGGGAATAA
GGGCGACACGGAAATGTTGAATACTCATACTCTTCCTTTTTCAATATTATTGAAGCATTTATCAGGGTTA
TTGTCTCATGAGCGGATACATATTTGAATGTATTTAGAAAAATAAACAAATAGGGGTTCCGCGCACATTT
CCCCGAAAAGTGCCACCTGACGTCGACGGATCGGGAGATCTCCCGATCCCCTATGGTGCACTCTCAGTAC
AATCTGCTCTGATGCCGCATAGTTAAGCCAGTATCTGCTCCCTGCTTGTGTGTTGGAGGTCGCTGAGTAG
TGCGCGAGCAAAATTTAAGCTACAACAAGGCAAGGC
