>Addgene plasmid #131191 | pOVC1_X_AtCRY2-PHR | depositor partial sequence | sequence record 251460 | pOVC1_X_AtCRY2-PHR
ACCATGGCCACCGGTGAATTCTCAGGCTCTGGATCCCCCGGTAAGATGGACAAGAAAACCATAGTCTGGT
TTCGCCGCGATTTGAGGATAGAGGATAACCCTGCGTTGGCCGCAGCGGCCCACGAAGGCAGCGTGTTCCC
CGTGTTCATATGGTGCCCAGAGGAGGAAGGCCAGTTCTACCCAGGTCGCGCTAGTCGCTGGTGGATGAAA
CAGTCTCTCGCACATCTCTCCCAATCTTTGAAAGCTCTCGGGTCTGACCTTACGCTGATTAAGACCCACA
ATACTATTAGTGCAATCTTGGACTGCATCCGCGTTACCGGCGCGACCAAAGTGGTGTTTAATCATCTGTA
TGACCCGGTAAGTCTGGTACGCGACCATACAGTTAAGGAGAAGTTGGTTGAAAGGGGAATTTCAGTACAG
AGTTATAATGGAGACCTCCTCTACGAACCTTGGGAAATATACTGTGAGAAGGGAAAGCCATTTACATCAT
TTAACTCATACTGGAAAAAGTGTCTTGACATGAGCATAGAGTCTGTCATGTTGCCCCCGCCGTGGCGGCT
TATGCCCATCACCGCGGCCGCCGAAGCTATCTGGGCGTGTAGTATTGAAGAACTTGGCTTGGAGAACGAA
GCAGAAAAACCTAGCAATGCACTGTTGACGCGCGCCTGGTCCCCTGGGTGGAGTAACGCAGATAAATTGC
TTAACGAGTTCATCGAAAAGCAACTTATCGACTACGCTAAGAATAGCAAAAAAGTGGTGGGCAATTCAAC
CTCCCTCCTGTCTCCGTACTTGCATTTCGGCGAGATTAGCGTGCGGCACGTCTTCCAATGCGCCCGAATG
AAACAAATAATCTGGGCGCGGGATAAAAACAGTGAGGGTGAAGAAAGCGCAGACTTGTTCCTCCGAGGAA
TCGGTCTGCGAGAATATAGTCGCTACATTTGTTTCAATTTTCCCTTTACGCATGAGCAGAGCCTCCTTAG
TCACTTGCGATTCTTTCCTTGGGACGCAGATGTTGACAAATTTAAAGCATGGCGGCAAGGTAGAACAGGC
TACCCATTGGTAGATGCGGGTATGCGAGAACTCTGGGCCACGGGGTGGATGCATAACCGAATCAGGGTAA
TAGTAAGTAGTTTCGCAGTTAAGTTTCTTTTGCTTCCATGGAAGTGGGGGATGAAGTATTTCTGGGACAC
TTTGCTCGATGCGGATCTTGAATGCGATATATTGGGTTGGCAATATATTTCCGGGTCAATCCCTGACGGC
CATGAGCTGGACAGATTGGACAATCCTGCGCTCCAGGGTGCGAAATACGATCCCGAAGGTGAATACATTA
GACAATGGCTTCCAGAACTTGCCAGGTTGCCCACGGAATGGATTCACCACCCATGGGACGCCCCTCTTAC
GGTTTTGAAGGCGAGTGGTGTGGAGCTCGGTACCAATTACGCAAAACCGATTGTTGACATTGATACCGCG
CGGGAGTTGCTGGCTAAAGCCATTTCACGAACCCGGAAAGCCCAAATCATGATTGGTGCTGCAACCGGGT
AA
